>Addgene plasmid #13741 | cmv 16 E7 L67E | addgene partial sequence | sequence record 64915 | Bglob-intron-F 5'-ctggtcatcatcctgccttt-3'
ATATACACTGTTTGAGATGAGGATAAAATACTCTGAGTCCAAACCGGGCCCCTCTGCTAACCATGTTCAT
GCCTTCTTCTCTTTCCTACAGCTCCTGGGCAACGTGCTGGTTGTTGTGCTGTCTCATCATTTTGGCAAAG
AATTCCTCGACGGATCTATGCATGGAGATACACCTACATTGCATGAATATATGTTAGATTTGCAACCAGA
GACAACTGATCTCTACTGTTATGAGCAATTAAATGACAGCTCAGAGGAGGAGGATGAAATAGATGGTCCA
GCTGGACAAGCAGAACCGGACAGAGCCCATTACAATATTGTAACCTTTTGTTGCAAGTGTGACTCTACGC
TTCGGGAGTGCGTACAAAGCACACACGTAGACATTCGTACTTTGGAAGACCTGTTAATGGGCACACTAGG
AATTGTGTGCCCCATCTGTTCTCAGAAACCATAATCTACCATGGCGGATCCGTCGAGGAATTCACTCCTC
AGGTGCAGGCTGCCTATCAGAAGGTGGTGGCTGGTGTGGCCAATGCCCTGGCTCACAAATACCACTGAGA
TCTTTTTCCCTCTGCCAAAAATTATGGGGACATCATGAAGCCCCTTGAGCATCTGACTTCTGGCTAATAA
AGGAAATTTATTTTCATTGCAATAGTGTGTTGGAATTTTTTGTGTCTCTCACTCGGAAGGACATATGGGA
GGGCAAATCATTTAAAACATCAGAATGAGTATTTGGTTTAGAGTTTGGCAACATATGCCCATATGCTGGC
TGCCATGAACAAAGGTTGGCTATAAAGAGGTCATCAGTATATGAAACAGCCCCCTGCTGTCCATTCCTTA
TTCCATAGAAAAGCCTTGACTTGAGGTTAGATTTTTT
