[The description below was written by a language model from this plasmid's Addgene catalogue record.]
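Description:
cmv 16 E7 L67E is a mammalian expression plasmid built on the pCMV bam neo backbone (about 6.55 kb without insert) that carries a point-mutant form of the human papillomavirus type 16 E7 oncoprotein. It is maintained in bacteria as a high-copy plasmid under ampicillin selection. A neomycin resistance marker allows G418 selection of transfected mammalian cells, so it can be used for stable lines or pools as well as for transient expression.

The insert is roughly 300 bp, corresponding to the short E7 open reading frame, with leucine 67 changed to glutamate. It was cloned into the backbone's BamHI site. The 5′ junction site was destroyed during cloning and the 3′ BamHI site was retained. The vector name indicates that a cytomegalovirus promoter drives expression. The listed sequencing primers anneal in a beta-globin intron upstream and a beta-globin polyadenylation region downstream, which suggests the insert sits between these RNA-processing elements, although no feature table is provided to confirm the layout. No epitope tag or reporter is recorded. The catalogue lists the species as human, but the gene is viral, from HPV16.

The record does not say what the L67E substitution does or what the plasmid was intended for. A single-residue mutant like this is typically used alongside wild-type E7 in structure–function studies, to test how that residue contributes to E7's interactions with host cell proteins and to its effects on cell-cycle control or transformation.
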