Addgene plasmid #13741: cmv 16 E7 L67E
Depositing lab: Karl Munger. Depositing organization: Harvard Medical School.
Backbone
  Vector backbone: pCMV bam neo
  Backbone size w/o insert (bp): 6550
  Vector type: Mammalian Expression
  Selectable markers: Neomycin (select with G418)
Growth in bacteria
  Bacterial resistance: Ampicillin, 100 μg/mL
  Growth temperature: 37°C
  Growth strain: DH5alpha
  Copy number: High Copy
Gene/Insert
  Gene/Insert name: HPV 16 E7 L67E (alt name: HPV 16 E7)
  Species: H. sapiens (human)
  Insert size (bp): 300
  Mutation: aa 67 from L to E
  GenBank ID: AY089955
  Entrez Gene: E7 (a.k.a. HpV16gp2)
  Cloning method: Restriction Enzyme; 5′ cloning site BamH1 (destroyed during cloning); 3′ cloning site BamH1 (not destroyed)
  Sequencing primers: 5′ B glob intron-F; 3′ B glob-pA-R
Terms and licenses: Academic/Nonprofit Terms; Industry Terms: Not Available to Industry
How to cite: cmv 16 E7 L67E was a gift from Karl Munger (Addgene plasmid # 13741 ; http://n2t.net/addgene:13741 ; RRID:Addgene_13741)
